Addgene plasmid #101889: 5TF2 (PREB)
Purpose: Baculovirus expression for structure determination; may not be full ORF
Depositing lab: Cheryl Arrowsmith. Depositing organization: University of Toronto.
Backbone
  Vector backbone: pFBOH-MHL
  Backbone manufacturer: Cheryl Arrowsmith (Addgene plasmid # 62304)
  Vector type: Baculovirus expression
Growth in bacteria
  Bacterial resistance: Ampicillin, 100 μg/mL
  Growth temperature: 37°C
  Growth strain: DH5alpha
  Copy number: Unknown
Gene/Insert
  Gene/Insert name: PREB (alt name: gi|41349447)
  Species: H. sapiens (human)
  Entrez Gene: PREB (a.k.a. SEC12, MGC3467)
  Promoter: polyhedrin
  Tag / fusion protein: 6xHis, TEV (N terminal on backbone)
  Cloning method: Ligation Independent Cloning
  Sequencing primers: 5′ pFBOH-fwd (5'-CCGGATTATTCATACCGTCCCACCA-3'); 3′ pFBOH-rev (5'-CTGATTATGATCCTCTAGTACTTCT-3')
Terms and licenses: Academic/Nonprofit Terms; Industry Terms: Not Available to Industry
Depositor comments: N terminal tag: MHHHHHHSSGRENLYFQG. SGC Clone Sample ID: PREB:YTC012-F10:C229890. SGC or PDG link: http://www.thesgc.org/structures/5TF2/
How to cite: 5TF2 (PREB) was a gift from Cheryl Arrowsmith (Addgene plasmid # 101889 ; http://n2t.net/addgene:101889 ; RRID:Addgene_101889)
