[The description below was written by a language model from this plasmid's Addgene catalogue record and pLannotate feature annotations shown in this document.]
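Description:
5TF2 (PREB) is a baculovirus transfer (donor) plasmid built on the pFBOH-MHL backbone, a pFastBac-style vector, and carries a human PREB (SEC12) coding segment intended for insect-cell protein production and structure determination. The insert was introduced by ligation-independent cloning downstream of the Autographa californica polyhedrin promoter, a very strong late viral promoter, and is fused at its N terminus to a backbone-encoded 6xHis tag followed by a TEV protease cleavage site. This allows metal-affinity purification and subsequent removal of the tag. The annotated PREB region spans roughly 1.2 kb and is flagged as a fragment, consistent with the depositor's note that the clone may not contain the full open reading frame, as is common for crystallography constructs trimmed to a well-behaved domain. An SV40 polyadenylation signal terminates the transcript.

The expression cassette, together with a gentamicin resistance gene driven by the Pc integron promoter, lies between the Tn7L and Tn7R mini-Tn7 ends. In this arrangement, Tn7 transposase supplied in a bacmid-bearing E. coli strain moves the flanked segment into a baculovirus shuttle genome, and the resulting recombinant bacmid is used to generate virus in insect cells. Outside the transposable unit, the 5.9 kb plasmid carries a high-copy ColE1/pUC-type origin and the β-lactamase gene for propagation under ampicillin selection in standard cloning strains, plus an f1 origin. The short matches annotated as lacZα, large T antigen, bom and an integron-associated open reading frame appear to be backbone remnants rather than functional parts.
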