Features (pLannotate 1.2.2; 16 found; start..end, strand, type, name):
      1..92      +  promoter       polyhedrin promoter: polh from Autographa californica; promoter for the baculovirus polyhedrin gene
    149..167     +  CDS            capTEV™ (fragment): composite tag for in vivo biotinylation, TEV protease cleavage, and 6xHis tagging
    202..1368    +  CDS            PREB (fragment): PREB_HUMAN - Also known as SEC12. Experimental evidence at protein level: Swiss-Prot protein existence level 1. Was first identified based on its probable role in the regulation of pituitary gene transcription. Binds to the prolactin gene (PRL) promoter and seems to activate transcription. From Homo sapiens (Human).
   1400..1483    +  CDS            large T antigen (fragment): large T antigen from SV40 (simian virus 40)
   1506..1640    +  polyA_signal   SV40 poly(A) signal: SV40 polyadenylation signal
   1669..1834    -  mobile_element Tn7L: mini-Tn7 element (left end of the Tn7 transposon) Tn7
   1997..2013    +  CDS            lacZα (fragment): LacZα fragment of β-galactosidase; lacZ fragment
   2018..2472    +  rep_origin     f1 ori (sequence partly withheld): f1 bacteriophage origin of replication; arrow indicates direction of (+) strand synthesis
   2498..2602    +  promoter       AmpR promoter: bla
   2603..3463    +  CDS            AmpR: β-lactamase; bla; confers resistance to ampicillin, carbenicillin, and related antibiotics
   3634..4222    +  rep_origin     ori: high-copy-number ColE1/pMB1/pBR322/pUC origin of replication
   4408..4459    -  misc_feature   bom (fragment): basis of mobility region from pBR322
   4527..4751    -  mobile_element Tn7R: mini-Tn7 element (right end of the Tn7 transposon) Tn7
   4818..5351    -  CDS            GmR: gentamycin acetyltransferase; aacC1; confers resistance to gentamycin
   5521..5549    -  promoter       Pc promoter: intI1 (promoter lies within the coding sequence); class 1 integron promoter
   5527..5874    -  CDS            YPR2_ECOLX (fragment): Protein predicted: Swiss-Prot protein existence level 4. From Escherichia coli.
>Addgene plasmid #101889 | 5TF2 (PREB) | addgene full sequence | sequence record 194722 | Addgene NGS Result
ATCATGGAGATAATTAAAATGATAACCATCTCGCAAATAAATAAGTATTTTACTGTTTTCGTAACAGTTT
TGTAATAAAAAAACCTATAAATATTCCGGATTATTCATACCGTCCCACCATCGGGCGCGGATCTCGGTCC
GAAAACCATGCATCATCATCATCATCACAGCAGCGGCAGAGAAAACTTGTATTTCCAGGGCATGGGCCGG
CGCCGGGCGCCAGAGCTGTACCGGGCTCCGTTCCCGTTGTACGCGCTTCAGGTCGACCCCAGCACTGGGC
TGCTCATCGCTGCGGGCGGAGGAGGCGCCGCCAAGACAGGCATAAAGAATGGCGTGCACTTTCTGCAGCT
AGAGCTGATTAATGGGCGCTTGAGTGCCTCCTTGCTGCACTCCCATGACACAGAGACACGGGCCACCATG
AACTTGGCACTGGCTGGTGACATCCTTGCTGCAGGGCAGGATGCCCACTGTCAGCTCCTGCGCTTCCAGG
CACATCAACAGCAGGGCAACAAGGCAGAGAAGGCCGGTTCCAAGGAGCAGGGGCCTCGACAAAGGAAGGG
AGCAGCCCCAGCAGAGAAGAAATGTGGAGCGGAAACCCAGCACGAGGGGCTAGAACTCAGGGTAGAGAAT
TTGCAGGCGGTGCAGACAGACTTTAGCTCCGATCCACTGCAGAAAGTTGTGTGCTTCAACCACGATAATA
CCCTGCTTGCCACTGGAGGAACAGATGGCTACGTCCGTGTCTGGAAGGTGCCCAGCCTGGAGAAGGTTCT
GGAGTTCAAAGCCCACGAAGGGGAGATTGAAGACCTGGCTTTAGGGCCTGATGGCAAGTTGGTAACCGTG
GGCCGGGACCTTAAGGCCTCTGTGTGGCAGAAGGATCAGCTGGTGACACAGCTGCACTGGCAAGAAAATG
GACCCACCTTTTCCAGCACACCTTACCGCTACCAGGCCTGCAGGTTTGGGCAGGTTCCAGACCAGCCTGC
TGGCCTGCGACTCTTCACAGTGCAAATTCCCCACAAGCGCCTGCGCCAGCCCCCTCCCTGCTACCTCACA
GCCTGGGATGGCTCCAACTTCTTGCCCCTTCGGACCAAGTCCTGTGGCCATGAAGTCGTCTCCTGCCTCG
ATGTCAGTGAATCCGGCACCTTCCTAGGCCTGGGCACAGTCACTGGCTCTGTTGCCATCTACATAGCTTT
CTCTCTCCAGTGCCTCTACTACGTGAGGGAGGCCCATGGCATTGTGGTGACGGATGTGGCCTTTCTACCT
GAGAAGGGTCGTGGTCCAGAGCTCCTTGGGTCCCATGAAACTGCCCTGTTCTCTGTGGCTGTGGACAGTC
GTTGCCAGCTGCATCTGTTGCCCTCACGGCGGAGTGTTTGATGACGAAGCTTGTCGAGAAGTACTAGAGG
ATCATAATCAGCCATACCACATTTGTAGAGGTTTTACTTGCTTTAAAAAACCTCCCACACCTCCCCCTGA
ACCTGAAACATAAAATGAATGCAATTGTTGTTGTTAACTTGTTTATTGCAGCTTATAATGGTTACAAATA
AAGCAATAGCATCACAAATTTCACAAATAAAGCATTTTTTTCACTGCATTCTAGTTGTGGTTTGTCCAAA
CTCATCAATGTATCTTATCATGTCTGGATCTGATCACTGATATCGCCTAGGAGATCCGAACCAGATAAGT
GAAATCTAGTTCCAAACTATTTTGTCATTTTTAATTTTCGTATTAGCTTACGACGCTACACCCAGTTCCC
ATCTATTTTGTCACTCTTCCCTAAATAATCCTTAAAAACTCCATTTCCACCCCTCCCAGTTCCCAACTAT
TTTGTCCGCCCACAGCGGGGCATTTTTCTTCCTGTTATGTTTTTAATCAAACATCCTGCCAACTCCATGT
GACAAACCGTCATCTTCGGCTACTTTTTCTCTGTCACAGAATGAAAATTTTTCTGTCATCTCTTCGTTAT
TAATGTTTGTAATTGACTGAATATCAACGCTTATTTGCAGCCTGAATGGCGAATGGG
[124 nt withheld, positions 2018-2141]
C
[91 nt withheld, positions 2143-2233]
A
[49 nt withheld, positions 2235-2283]
CCTTTGACGTTGGAGTCCACGTTCTT
[37 nt withheld, positions 2310-2346]
ACCCTATCTCGGTCTATTCTTTTGATTTATAAGGGATTTTGCCGATTTCGGCCTATTGGTTAAAAAATGA
GCTGATTTAACAAAAATTTAACGCGAATTTTAACAAAATATTAACGCTTACAATTTAGGTGGCACTTTTC
GGGGAAATGTGCGCGGAACCCCTATTTGTTTATTTTTCTAAATACATTCAAATATGTATCCGCTCATGAG
ACAATAACCCTGATAAATGCTTCAATAATATTGAAAAAGGAAGAGTATGAGTATTCAACATTTCCGTGTC
GCCCTTATTCCCTTTTTTGCGGCATTTTGCCTTCCTGTTTTTGCTCACCCAGAAACGCTGGTGAAAGTAA
AAGATGCTGAAGATCAGTTGGGTGCACGAGTGGGTTACATCGAACTGGATCTCAACAGCGGTAAGATCCT
TGAGAGTTTTCGCCCCGAAGAACGTTTTCCAATGATGAGCACTTTTAAAGTTCTGCTATGTGGCGCGGTA
TTATCCCGTATTGACGCCGGGCAAGAGCAACTCGGTCGCCGCATACACTATTCTCAGAATGACTTGGTTG
AGTACTCACCAGTCACAGAAAAGCATCTTACGGATGGCATGACAGTAAGAGAATTATGCAGTGCTGCCAT
AACCATGAGTGATAACACTGCGGCCAACTTACTTCTGACAACGATCGGAGGACCGAAGGAGCTAACCGCT
TTTTTGCACAACATGGGGGATCATGTAACTCGCCTTGATCGTTGGGAACCGGAGCTGAATGAAGCCATAC
CAAACGACGAGCGTGACACCACGATGCCTGTAGCAATGGCAACAACGTTGCGCAAACTATTAACTGGCGA
ACTACTTACTCTAGCTTCCCGGCAACAATTAATAGACTGGATGGAGGCGGATAAAGTTGCAGGACCACTT
CTGCGCTCGGCCCTTCCGGCTGGCTGGTTTATTGCTGATAAATCTGGAGCCGGTGAGCGTGGGTCTCGCG
GTATCATTGCAGCACTGGGGCCAGATGGTAAGCCCTCCCGTATCGTAGTTATCTACACGACGGGGAGTCA
GGCAACTATGGATGAACGAAATAGACAGATCGCTGAGATAGGTGCCTCACTGATTAAGCATTGGTAACTG
TCAGACCAAGTTTACTCATATATACTTTAGATTGATTTAAAACTTCATTTTTAATTTAAAAGGATCTAGG
TGAAGATCCTTTTTGATAATCTCATGACCAAAATCCCTTAACGTGAGTTTTCGTTCCACTGAGCGTCAGA
CCCCGTAGAAAAGATCAAAGGATCTTCTTGAGATCCTTTTTTTCTGCGCGTAATCTGCTGCTTGCAAACA
AAAAAACCACCGCTACCAGCGGTGGTTTGTTTGCCGGATCAAGAGCTACCAACTCTTTTTCCGAAGGTAA
CTGGCTTCAGCAGAGCGCAGATACCAAATACTGTTCTTCTAGTGTAGCCGTAGTTAGGCCACCACTTCAA
GAACTCTGTAGCACCGCCTACATACCTCGCTCTGCTAATCCTGTTACCAGTGGCTGCTGCCAGTGGCGAT
AAGTCGTGTCTTACCGGGTTGGACTCAAGACGATAGTTACCGGATAAGGCGCAGCGGTCGGGCTGAACGG
GGGGTTCGTGCACACAGCCCAGCTTGGAGCGAACGACCTACACCGAACTGAGATACCTACAGCGTGAGCT
ATGAGAAAGCGCCACGCTTCCCGAAGGGAGAAAGGCGGACAGGTATCCGGTAAGCGGCAGGGTCGGAACA
GGAGAGCGCACGAGGGAGCTTCCAGGGGGAAACGCCTGGTATCTTTATAGTCCTGTCGGGTTTCGCCACC
TCTGACTTGAGCGTCGATTTTTGTGATGCTCGTCAGGGGGGCGGAGCCTATGGAAAAACGCCAGCAACGC
GGCCTTTTTACGGTTCCTGGCCTTTTGCTGGCCTTTTGCTCACATGTTCTTTCCTGCGTTATCCCCTGAT
TCTGTGGATAACCGTATTACCGCCTTTGAGTGAGCTGATACCGCTCGCCGCAGCCGAACGACCGAGCGCA
GCGAGTCAGTGAGCGAGGAAGCGGAAGAGCGCCTGATGCGGTATTTTCTCCTTACGCATCTGTGCGGTAT
TTCACACCGCATAGACCAGCCGCGTAACCTGGCAAAATCGGTTACGGTTGAGTAATAAATGGATGCCCTG
CGTAAGCGGGTGTGGGCGGACAATAAAGTCTTAAACTGAACAAAATAGATCTAAACTATGACAATAAAGT
CTTAAACTAGACAGAATAGTTGTAAACTGAAATCAGTCCAGTTATGCTGTGAAAAAGCATACTGGACTTT
TGTTATGGCTAAAGCAAACTCTTCATTTTCTGAAGTGCAAATTGCCCGTCGTATTAAAGAGGGGCGTGGC
CAAGGGCATGGTAAAGACTATATTCGCGGCGTTGTGACAATTTACCGAACAACTCCGCGGCCGGGAAGCC
GATCTCGGCTTGAACGAATTGTTAGGTGGCGGTACTTGGGTCGATATCAAAGTGCATCACTTCTTCCCGT
ATGCCCAACTTTGTATAGAGAGCCACTGCGGGATCGTCACCGTAATCTGCTTGCACGTAGATCACATAAG
CACCAAGCGCGTTGGCCTCATGCTTGAGCAGATTGATGAGCGCGGTGGCAATGCCCTGCCTCCGGTGCTC
GCCGGAGACTGCGAGATCATAGATATAGATCTCACTACGCGGCTGCTCAAACTTGGGCAGAACGTAAGCC
GCGAGAGCGCCAACAACCGCTTCTTGGTCGAAGGCAGCAAGCGCGATGAATGTCTTACTACGGAGCAAGT
TCCCGAGGTAATCGGAGTCCGGCTGATGTTGGGAGTAGGTGGCTACGTCTCCGAACTCACGACCGAAAAG
ATCAAGAGCAGCCCGCATGGATTTGACTTGGTCAGGGCCGAGCCTACATGTGCGAATGATGCCCATACTT
GAGCCACCTAACTTTGTTTTAGGGCGACTGCCCTGCTGCGTAACATCGTTGCTGCTCCATAACATCAAAC
ATCGACCCACGGCGTAACGCGCTTGCTGCTTGGATGCCCGAGGCATAGACTGTACAAAAAAACAGTCATA
ACAAGCCATGAAAACCGCCACTGCGCCGTTACCACCGCTGCGTTCGGTCAAGGTTCTGGACCAGTTGCGT
GAGCGCATACGCTACTTGCATTACAGTTTACGAACCGAACAGGCTTATGTCAACTGGGTTCGTGCCTTCA
TCCGTTTCCACGGTGTGCGTCACCCGGCAACCTTGGGCAGCAGCGAAGTCGAGGCATTTCTGTCCTGGCT
GGCGAACGAGCGCAAGGTTTCGGTCTCCACGCATCGTCAGGCATTGGCGGCCTTGCTGTTCTTCTACGGC
AAGGTGCTGTGCACGGATCTGCCCTGGCTTCAGGAGATCGGAAGACCTCGGCCGTCGCGGCGCTTGCCGG
TGGTGCTGACCCCGGATGAAGTGGTTCGCATCCTCGGTTTTCTGGAAGGCGAGCATCGTTTGTTCGCCCA
GGACTCTAGCTATAGTTCTAGTGGTTGGCTACGTATACTCCGGAATATTAATAG
