>Addgene plasmid #101889 | 5TF2 (PREB) | depositor partial sequence | sequence record 192816 | insert
ATGGGCCGGCGCCGGGCGCCAGAGCTGTACCGGGCTCCGTTCCCGTTGTACGCGCTTCAGGTCGACCCCA
GCACTGGGCTGCTCATCGCTGCGGGCGGAGGAGGCGCCGCCAAGACAGGCATAAAGAATGGCGTGCACTT
TCTGCAGCTAGAGCTGATTAATGGGCGCTTGAGTGCCTCCTTGCTGCACTCCCATGACACAGAGACACGG
GCCACCATGAACTTGGCACTGGCTGGTGACATCCTTGCTGCAGGGCAGGATGCCCACTGTCAGCTCCTGC
GCTTCCAGGCACATCAACAGCAGGGCAACAAGGCAGAGAAGGCCGGTTCCAAGGAGCAGGGGCCTCGACA
AAGGAAGGGAGCAGCCCCAGCAGAGAAGAAATGTGGAGCGGAAACCCAGCACGAGGGGCTAGAACTCAGG
GTAGAGAATTTGCAGGCGGTGCAGACAGACTTTAGCTCCGATCCACTGCAGAAAGTTGTGTGCTTCAACC
ACGATAATACCCTGCTTGCCACTGGAGGAACAGATGGCTACGTCCGTGTCTGGAAGGTGCCCAGCCTGGA
GAAGGTTCTGGAGTTCAAAGCCCACGAAGGGGAGATTGAAGACCTGGCTTTAGGGCCTGATGGCAAGTTG
GTAACCGTGGGCCGGGACCTTAAGGCCTCTGTGTGGCAGAAGGATCAGCTGGTGACACAGCTGCACTGGC
AAGAAAATGGACCCACCTTTTCCAGCACACCTTACCGCTACCAGGCCTGCAGGTTTGGGCAGGTTCCAGA
CCAGCCTGCTGGCCTGCGACTCTTCACAGTGCAAATTCCCCACAAGCGCCTGCGCCAGCCCCCTCCCTGC
TACCTCACAGCCTGGGATGGCTCCAACTTCTTGCCCCTTCGGACCAAGTCCTGTGGCCATGAAGTCGTCT
CCTGCCTCGATGTCAGTGAATCCGGCACCTTCCTAGGCCTGGGCACAGTCACTGGCTCTGTTGCCATCTA
CATAGCTTTCTCTCTCCAGTGCCTCTACTACGTGAGGGAGGCCCATGGCATTGTGGTGACGGATGTGGCC
TTTCTACCTGAGAAGGGTCGTGGTCCAGAGCTCCTTGGGTCCCATGAAACTGCCCTGTTCTCTGTGGCTG
TGGACAGTCGTTGCCAGCTGCATCTGTTGCCCTCACGGCGGAGTGTT
